>Addgene plasmid #135931 | pET20b-NLuc-MBP-6xHis | addgene full sequence | sequence record 271492 | Addgene NGS Result
TAATACGACTCACTATAGGGAGACCACAACGGTTTCCCTCTAGAAATAATTTTGTTTAACTTTAAGAAGG
AGATATACATATGGTCTTCACACTCGAAGATTTCGTTGGGGACTGGCGACAGACAGCCGGCTACAACCTG
GACCAAGTCCTTGAACAGGGAGGTGTGTCCAGTTTGTTTCAGAATCTCGGGGTGTCCGTAACTCCGATCC
AAAGGATTGTCCTGAGCGGTGAAAATGGGCTGAAGATCGACATCCATGTCATCATCCCGTATGAAGGTCT
GAGCGGCGACCAAATGGGCCAGATCGAAAAAATTTTTAAGGTGGTGTACCCTGTGGATGATCATCACTTT
AAGGTGATCCTGCACTATGGCACACTGGTAATCGACGGGGTTACGCCGAACATGATCGACTATTTCGGAC
GGCCGTATGAAGGCATCGCCGTGTTCGACGGCAAAAAGATCACTGTAACAGGGACCCTGTGGAACGGCAA
CAAAATTATCGACGAGCGCCTGATCAACCCCGACGGCTCCCTGCTGTTCCGAGTAACCATCAACGGAGTG
ACCGGCTGGCGGCTGTGCGAACGCATTCTGGCGAAAATCGAAGAAGGTAAACTGGTAATCTGGATTAACG
GCGATAAAGGCTATAACGGTCTCGCTGAAGTCGGTAAGAAATTCGAGAAAGATACCGGAATTAAAGTCAC
CGTTGAGCATCCGGATAAACTGGAAGAGAAATTCCCACAGGTTGCGGCAACTGGCGATGGCCCTGACATT
ATCTTCTGGGCACACGACCGCTTTGGTGGCTACGCTCAATCTGGCCTGTTGGCTGAAATCACCCCGGACA
AAGCGTTCCAGGACAAGCTGTATCCGTTTACCTGGGATGCCGTACGTTACAACGGCAAGCTGATTGCTTA
CCCGATCGCTGTTGAAGCGTTATCGCTGATTTATAACAAAGATCTGCTGCCGAACCCGCCAAAAACCTGG
GAAGAGATCCCGGCGCTGGATAAAGAACTGAAAGCGAAAGGTAAGAGCGCGCTGATGTTCAACCTGCAAG
AACCGTACTTCACCTGGCCGCTGATTGCTGCTGACGGGGGTTATGCGTTCAAGTATGAAAACGGCAAGTA
CGACATTAAAGACGTGGGCGTGGATAACGCTGGCGCGAAAGCGGGTCTGACCTTCCTGGTTGACCTGATT
AAAAACAAACACATGAATGCAGACACCGATTACTCCATCGCAGAAGCTGCCTTTAATAAAGGCGAAACAG
CGATGACCATCAACGGCCCGTGGGCATGGTCCAACATCGACACCAGCAAAGTGAATTATGGTGTAACGGT
ACTGCCGACCTTCAAGGGTCAACCATCCAAACCGTTCGTTGGCGTGCTGAGCGCAGGTATTAACGCCGCC
AGTCCGAACAAAGAGCTGGCGAAAGAGTTCCTCGAAAACTATCTGCTGACTGATGAAGGTCTGGAAGCGG
TTAATAAAGACAAACCGCTGGGTGCCGTAGCGCTGAAGTCTTACGAGGAAGAGTTGGCGAAAGATCCACG
TATTGCCGCCACCATGGAAAACGCCCAGAAAGGTGAAATCATGCCGAACATCCCGCAGATGTCCGCTTTC
TGGTATGCCGTGCGTACTGCGGTGATCAACGCCGCCAGCGGTCGTCAGACTGTCGATGAAGCCCTGAAAG
ACGCGCAGACTCGTATCACCAAGCTCGAGCACCACCACCACCACCACTGAGATCCGGCTGCTAACAAAGC
CCGAAAGGAAGCTGAGTTGGCTGCTGCCACCGCTGAGCAATAACTAGCATAACCCCTTGGGGCCTCTAAA
CGGGTCTTGAGGGGTTTTTTGCTGAAAGGAGGAACTATATCCGGATTGGCGAATGGG
[124 nt withheld, positions 1878-2001]
C
[91 nt withheld, positions 2003-2093]
A
[49 nt withheld, positions 2095-2143]
CCTTTGACGTTGGAGTCCACGTTCTTT
[37 nt withheld, positions 2171-2207]
ACCCTATCTCGGTCTATTCTTTTGATTTATAAGGGATTTTGCCGATTTCGGCCTATTGGTTAAAAAATGA
GCTGATTTAACAAAAATTTAACGCGAATTTTAACAAAATATTAACGCTTACAATTTAGGTGGCACTTTTC
GGGGAAATGTGCGCGGAACCCCTATTTGTTTATTTTTCTAAATACATTCAAATATGTATCCGCTCATGAG
ACAATAACCCTGATAAATGCTTCAATAATATTGAAAAAGGAAGAGTATGAGTATTCAACATTTCCGTGTC
GCCCTTATTCCCTTTTTTGCGGCATTTTGCCTTCCTGTTTTTGCTCACCCAGAAACGCTGGTGAAAGTAA
AAGATGCTGAAGATCAGTTGGGTGCACGAGTGGGTTACATCGAACTGGATCTCAACAGCGGTAAGATCCT
TGAGAGTTTTCGCCCCGAAGAACGTTTTCCAATGATGAGCACTTTTAAAGTTCTGCTATGTGGCGCGGTA
TTATCCCGTATTGACGCCGGGCAAGAGCAACTCGGTCGCCGCATACACTATTCTCAGAATGACTTGGTTG
AGTACTCACCAGTCACAGAAAAGCATCTTACGGATGGCATGACAGTAAGAGAATTATGCAGTGCTGCCAT
AACCATGAGTGATAACACTGCGGCCAACTTACTTCTGACAACGATCGGAGGACCGAAGGAGCTAACCGCT
TTTTTGCACAACATGGGGGATCATGTAACTCGCCTTGATCGTTGGGAACCGGAGCTGAATGAAGCCATAC
CAAACGACGAGCGTGACACCACGATGCCTGCAGCAATGGCAACAACGTTGCGCAAACTATTAACTGGCGA
ACTACTTACTCTAGCTTCCCGGCAACAATTAATAGACTGGATGGAGGCGGATAAAGTTGCAGGACCACTT
CTGCGCTCGGCCCTTCCGGCTGGCTGGTTTATTGCTGATAAATCTGGAGCCGGTGAGCGTGGGTCTCGCG
GTATCATTGCAGCACTGGGGCCAGATGGTAAGCCCTCCCGTATCGTAGTTATCTACACGACGGGGAGTCA
GGCAACTATGGATGAACGAAATAGACAGATCGCTGAGATAGGTGCCTCACTGATTAAGCATTGGTAACTG
TCAGACCAAGTTTACTCATATATACTTTAGATTGATTTAAAACTTCATTTTTAATTTAAAAGGATCTAGG
TGAAGATCCTTTTTGATAATCTCATGACCAAAATCCCTTAACGTGAGTTTTCGTTCCACTGAGCGTCAGA
CCCCGTAGAAAAGATCAAAGGATCTTCTTGAGATCCTTTTTTTCTGCGCGTAATCTGCTGCTTGCAAACA
AAAAAACCACCGCTACCAGCGGTGGTTTGTTTGCCGGATCAAGAGCTACCAACTCTTTTTCCGAAGGTAA
CTGGCTTCAGCAGAGCGCAGATACCAAATACTGTCCTTCTAGTGTAGCCGTAGTTAGGCCACCACTTCAA
GAACTCTGTAGCACCGCCTACATACCTCGCTCTGCTAATCCTGTTACCAGTGGCTGCTGCCAGTGGCGAT
AAGTCGTGTCTTACCGGGTTGGACTCAAGACGATAGTTACCGGATAAGGCGCAGCGGTCGGGCTGAACGG
GGGGTTCGTGCACACAGCCCAGCTTGGAGCGAACGACCTACACCGAACTGAGATACCTACAGCGTGAGCT
ATGAGAAAGCGCCACGCTTCCCGAAGGGAGAAAGGCGGACAGGTATCCGGTAAGCGGCAGGGTCGGAACA
GGAGAGCGCACGAGGGAGCTTCCAGGGGGAAACGCCTGGTATCTTTATAGTCCTGTCGGGTTTCGCCACC
TCTGACTTGAGCGTCGATTTTTGTGATGCTCGTCAGGGGGGCGGAGCCTATGGAAAAACGCCAGCAACGC
GGCCTTTTTACGGTTCCTGGCCTTTTGCTGGCCTTTTGCTCACATGTTCTTTCCTGCGTTATCCCCTGAT
TCTGTGGATAACCGTATTACCGCCTTTGAGTGAGCTGATACCGCTCGCCGCAGCCGAACGACCGAGCGCA
GCGAGTCAGTGAGCGAGGAAGCGGAAGAGCGCCTGATGCGGTATTTTCTCCTTACGCATCTGTGCGGTAT
TTCACACCGCAATGGTGCACTCTCAGTACAATCTGCTCTGATGCCGCATAGTTAAGCCAGTATACACTCC
GCTATCGCTACGTGACTGGGTCATGGCTGCGCCCCGACACCCGCCAACACCCGCTGACGCGCCCTGACGG
GCTTGTCTGCTCCCGGCATCCGCTTACAGACAAGCTGTGACCGTCTCCGGGAGCTGCATGTGTCAGAGGT
TTTCACCGTCATCACCGAAACGCGCGAGGCAGCTGCGGTAAAGCTCATCAGCGTGGTCGTGAAGCGATTC
ACAGATGTCTGCCTGTTCATCCGCGTCCAGCTCGTTGAGTTTCTCCAGAAGCGTTAATGTCTGGCTTCTG
ATAAAGCGGGCCATGTTAAGGGCGGTTTTTTCCTGTTTGGTCACTGATGCCTCCGTGTAAGGGGGATTTC
TGTTCATGGGGGTAATGATACCGATGAAACGAGAGAGGATGCTCACGATACGGGTTACTGATGATGAACA
TGCCCGGTTACTGGAACGTTGTGAGGGTAAACAACTGGCGGTATGGATGCGGCGGGACCAGAGAAAAATC
ACTCAGGGTCAATGCCAGCGCTTCGTTAATACAGATGTAGGTGTTCCACAGGGTAGCCAGCAGCATCCTG
CGATGCAGATCCGGAACATAATGGTGCAGGGCGCTGACTTCCGCGTTTCCAGACTTTACGAAACACGGAA
ACCGAAGACCATTCATGTTGTTGCTCAGGTCGCAGACGTTTTGCAGCAGCAGTCGCTTCACGTTCGCTCG
CGTATCGGTGATTCATTCTGCTAACCAGTAAGGCAACCCCGCCAGCCTAGCCGGGTCCTCAACGACAGGA
GCACGATCATGCGCACCCGTGGCCAGGACCCAACGCTGCCCGAGATCTCGATCCCGCGAAAT
Features (pLannotate 1.2.2; 14 found; start..end, strand, type, name):
      1..19      +  promoter       T7 promoter: promoter for bacteriophage T7 RNA polymerase
     51..73      +  RBS            RBS: efficient ribosome binding site from bacteriophage T7 gene 10 (Olins and Rangwala, 1989)
     81..593     +  CDS            Nluc: NanoLuc® luciferase human codon-optimized
    593..1691    +  CDS            MBP (fragment): maltose binding protein from E. coli; malE (mutated); This version of the gene does not encode a signal sequence, so MBP will remain in the cytosol.
   1710..1727    +  CDS            9xHis (fragment): 9xHis affinity tag
   1737..1786    +  CDS            SET1 (fragment): solubility-enhancement tag derived from T7 phage gene 10B
   1794..1841    +  terminator     T7 terminator: transcription terminator for bacteriophage T7 RNA polymerase
   1878..2306    +  rep_origin     f1 ori (sequence partly withheld): f1 bacteriophage origin of replication; arrow indicates direction of (+) strand synthesis
   2359..2463    +  promoter       AmpR promoter: bla
   2464..3324    +  CDS            AmpR: β-lactamase; bla; confers resistance to ampicillin, carbenicillin, and related antibiotics
   3495..4083    +  rep_origin     ori: high-copy-number ColE1/pMB1/pBR322/pUC origin of replication
   4269..4408    -  misc_feature   bom: basis of mobility region from pBR322
   4510..4701    -  CDS            rop: Rop protein, which maintains plasmids at low copy number; rop
   4718..5098    +  CDS            YPB1_ECOLX: Protein predicted: Swiss-Prot protein existence level 4. From Escherichia coli.
