[The description below was written by a language model from this plasmid's Addgene catalogue record and pLannotate feature annotations shown in this document.]
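Description:
pET20b-NLuc-MBP-6xHis is a bacterial expression plasmid of about 5.2 kb, built on the pET20b backbone, for producing a recombinant NanoLuciferase fusion protein in E. coli. It is propagated through a ColE1/pMB1-type origin and selected with ampicillin via the β-lactamase gene (AmpR) under its own bla promoter. The record lists it as high copy, although the annotation also detects the pBR322-derived bom region and a rop coding sequence, which is normally associated with copy-number restraint. An f1 phage origin is also present, which allows single-stranded DNA production with helper phage.

The expression cassette begins with a T7 promoter followed by the strong ribosome binding site from T7 gene 10. This drives a human codon-optimized NanoLuc (NLuc) open reading frame that runs directly into an E. coli maltose binding protein lacking its signal sequence, so the fusion should stay in the cytosol. A C-terminal histidine tag follows. It is annotated as a fragment of a 9xHis feature spanning 18 nt, which matches the 6xHis in the name. A T7 terminator closes the unit. The short downstream "SET1" fragment and the predicted YPB1 ORF are probably backbone sequence matches from automated annotation rather than designed parts. The insert was cloned between NdeI and XhoI, and both sites are retained.

Transcription requires T7 RNA polymerase, so expression needs a host that supplies it. MBP typically aids solubility, and either it or the His tag can be used for affinity purification. The associated publication concerns BRET-based luminescent light sources for controlling optogenetic systems, though the record states the purpose only as bacterial NanoLuciferase expression.
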