Addgene plasmid #135931: pET20b-NLuc-MBP-6xHis
Purpose: Expresses NanoLuciferase in bacterial cells.
Depositing lab: Antonio Amelio. Depositing organization: University of North Carolina at Chapel Hill. Publication: Engineered BRET-Based Biologic Light Sources Enable Spatio-Temporal Control Over Diverse Optogenetic Systems. Parag-Sharma K, O'Banion CP, Henry EC, Musicant AM, Cleveland JL, Lawrence DS, Amelio AL. ACS Synth Biol. 2019 Dec 13. doi: 10.1021/acssynbio.9b00277. PubMed 31834783.
Backbone
  Vector backbone: pET20b
  Vector type: Bacterial Expression
Growth in bacteria
  Bacterial resistance: Ampicillin, 100 μg/mL
  Growth temperature: 37°C
  Growth strain: DH5alpha
  Copy number: High Copy
Gene/Insert
  Gene/Insert name: NanoLuciferase (alt names: NanoLuc; NLuc)
  Species: Synthetic
  Promoter: T7
  Tag / fusion protein: MBP-6xHis (C terminal on insert)
  Cloning method: Restriction Enzyme; 5′ cloning site NdeI (not destroyed); 3′ cloning site XhoI (not destroyed)
  Sequencing primers: 5′ T7 fwd
Terms and licenses: Academic/Nonprofit Terms; Industry Terms: Not Available to Industry
How to cite: pET20b-NLuc-MBP-6xHis was a gift from Antonio Amelio (Addgene plasmid # 135931 ; http://n2t.net/addgene:135931 ; RRID:Addgene_135931)
